>Addgene plasmid #78463 | pUCP20T-ecfp | depositor full sequence | sequence record 146309 | Partially sequenced and backbone inferred from the litterature
GACGAAAGGGCCTCGTGATACGCCTATTTTTATAGGTTAATGTCATGATAATAATGGTTTCTTAGACGTC
AGGTGGCACTTTTCGGGGAAATGTGCGCGGAACCCCTATTTGTTTATTTTTCTAAATACATTCAAATATG
TATCCGCTCATGAGACAATAACCCTGATAAATGCTTCAATAATATTGAAAAAGGAAGAGTATGAGTATTC
AACATTTCCGTGTCGCCCTTATTCCCTTTTTTGCGGCATTTTGCCTTCCTGTTTTTGCTCACCCAGAAAC
GCTGGTGAAAGTAAAAGATGCTGAAGATCAGTTGGGTGCACGAGTGGGTTACATCGAACTGGATCTCAAC
AGCGGTAAGATCCTTGAGAGTTTTCGCCCCGAAGAACGTTTTCCAATGATGAGCACTTTTAAAGTTCTGC
TATGTGGCGCGGTATTATCCCGTATTGACGCCGGGCAAGAGCAACTCGGTCGCCGCATACACTATTCTCA
GAATGACTTGGTTGAGTACTCACCAGTCACAGAAAAGCATCTTACGGATGGCATGACAGTAAGAGAATTA
TGCAGTGCTGCCATAACCATGAGTGATAACACTGCGGCCAACTTACTTCTGACAACGATCGGAGGACCGA
AGGAGCTAACCGCTTTTTTGCACAACATGGGGGATCATGTAACTCGCCTTGATCGTTGGGAACCGGAGCT
GAATGAAGCCATACCAAACGACGAGCGTGACACCACGATGCCTGTAGCAATGGCAACAACGTTGCGCAAA
CTATTAACTGGCGAACTACTTACTCTAGCTTCCCGGCAACAATTAATAGACTGGATGGAGGCGGATAAAG
TTGCAGGACCACTTCTGCGCTCGGCCCTTCCGGCTGGCTGGTTTATTGCTGATAAATCTGGAGCCGGTGA
GCGTGGGTCTCGCGGTATCATTGCAGCACTGGGGCCAGATGGTAAGCCCTCCCGTATCGTAGTTATCTAC
ACGACGGGGAGTCAGGCAACTATGGATGAACGAAATAGACAGATCGCTGAGATAGGTGCCTCACTGATTA
AGCATTGGTAACTGTCAGACCAAGTTTACTCATATATACTTTAGATTGATTTAAAACTTCATTTTTAATT
TAAAAGGATCTAGGTGAAGATCCTTTTTGATAATCTCATGACCAAAATCCCTTAACGTGAGTTTTCGTTC
CACTGAGCGTCAGACCCCGTAGAAAAGATCAAAGGATCTTCTTGAGATCCTTTTTTTCTGCGCGTAATCT
GCTGCTTGCAAACAAAAAAACCACCGCTACCAGCGGTGGTTTGTTTGCCGGATCAAGAGCTACCAACTCT
TTTTCCGAAGGTAACTGGCTTCAGCAGAGCGCAGATACCAAATACTGTCCTTCTAGTGTAGCCGTAGTTA
GGCCACCACTTCAAGAACTCTGTAGCACCGCCTACATACCTCGCTCTGCTAATCCTGTTACCAGTGGCTG
CTGCCAGTGGCGATAAGTCGTGTCTTACCGGGTTGGACTCAAGACGATAGTTACCGGATAAGGCGCAGCG
GTCGGGCTGAACGGGGGGTTCGTGCACACAGCCCAGCTTGGAGCGAACGACCTACACCGAACTGAGATAC
CTACAGCGTGAGCTATGAGAAAGCGCCACGCTTCCCGAAGGGAGAAAGGCGGACAGGTATCCGGTAAGCG
GCAGGGTCGGAACAGGAGAGCGCACGAGGGAGCTTCCAGGGGGAAACGCCTGGTATCTTTATAGTCCTGT
CGGGTTTCGCCACCTCTGACTTGAGCGTCGATTTTTGTGATGCTCGTCAGGGGGGCGGAGCCTATGGAAA
AACGCCAGCAACGCGGCCTTTTTACGGTTCCTGGCCTTTTGCTGGCCTTTTGCTCACATAAGCTAGCTTA
TCGGCCAGCCTCGCAGAGCAGGATTCCCGTTGAGCACCGCCAGGTGCGAATAAGGGACAGTGAAGAAGGA
ACACCCGCTCGCGGGTGGGCCTACTTCACCTATCCTGCCCGGCTGACGCCGTTGGATACACCAAGGAAAG
TCTACACGAACCCTTTGGCAAAATCCTGTATATCGTGCGAAAAAGGATGGATATACCGAAAAAATCGCTA
TAATGACCCCGAAGCAGGGTTATGCAGCGGAAAGTATACCTTAAGGAATCCCCATGTTCTTTCCTGCGTT
ATCCCCTGATTCTGTGGATAACCGTATTACCGCCTTTGAGTGAGCTGATACCGCTCGCCGCAGCCGAACG
ACCGAGCGCAGCGAGTCAGTGAGCGAGGAAGCGGAAGAGCGCCCAATACGCAAACCGCCTCTCCCCGCGC
GTTGGCCGATTCATTAATGCAGCTGGCACGACAGGTTTCCCGACTGGAAAGCGGGCAGTGAGCGCAACGC
AATTAATGTGAGTTAGCTCACTCATTAGGCACCCCAGGCTTTACACTTTATGCTTCCGGCTCGTATGTTG
TGTGGAATTGTGAGCGGATAACAATTTCACACAGGAAACAGCTATGACCATGATTACGAATTCGGCGCGC
CAAGAAGGTCTAGAATTAAAGAGGAGAAATTAAGCATGCTGAGCAAGGGCGAGGAGCTGTTCACCGGGGT
GGTGCCCATCCTGGTCGAGCTGGACGGCGACGTAAACGGCCACAAGTTCAGCGTGTCCGGCGAGGGCGAG
GGCGATGCCACCTACGGCAAGCTGACCCTGAAGTTCATCTGCACCACCGGCAAGCTGCCCGTGCCCTGGC
CCACCCTCGTGACCACCCTGACCTGGGGCGTGCAGTGCTTCAGCCGCTACCCCGACCACATGAAGCAGCA
CGACTTCTTCAAGTCCGCCATGCCCGAAGGCTACGTCCAGGAGCGCACCATCTTCTTCAAGGACGACGGC
AACTACAAGACCCGCGCCGAGGTGAAGTTCGAGGGCGACACCCTGGTGAACCGCATCGAGCTGAAGGGCA
TCGACTTCAAGGAGGACGGCAACATCCTGGGGCACAAGCTGGAGTACAACTACATCAGCCACAACGTCTA
TATCACCGCCGACAAGCAGAAGAACGGCATCAAGGCCAACTTCAAGATCCGCCACAACATCGAGGACGGC
AGCGTGCAGCTCGCCGACCACTACCAGCAGAACACCCCCATCGGCGACGGCCCCGTGCTGCTGCCCGACA
ACCACTACCTGAGCACCCAGTCCGCCCTGAGCAAAGACCCCAACGAGAAGCGCGATCACATGGTCCTGCT
GGAGTTCGTGACCGCCGCCGGGATCACTCTCGGCATGGACGAGCTGTACAAGTAATAAGCTTAATTAGCT
GAGCTTGGACTCCTGTTGATAGATCCAGTAATGACCTCAGAACTCCATCTGGATTTGTTCAGAACGCTCG
GTTGCCGCCGGGCGTTTTTTATTGGTGAGAATCCAAGCTGGATCCTCTAGAGTCGACCTGCAGGCATGCA
AGCTTGGCACTGGCCGTCGTTTTACAACGTCGTGACTGGGAAAACCCTGGCGTTACCCAACTTAATCGCC
TTGCAGCACATCCCCCTTTCGCCAGCTGGCGTAATAGCGAAGAGGCCCGCACCGATCGCCCTTCCCAACA
GTTGCGCAGCCTGAAAGGCAGGCCGGGCCGTGGTGGCCACGGCCTCTAGGCCAGATCCAGCGGCATCTGG
GTTAGTCGAGCGCGGGCCGCTTCCCATGTCTCACCAGGGCGAGCCTGTTTCGCGATCTCAGCATCTGAAA
TCTTCCCGGCCTTGCGCTTCGCTGGGGCCTTACCCACCGCCTTGGCGGGCTTCTTCGGTCCAAAACTGAA
CAACAGATGTGTGACCTTGCGCCCGGTCTTTCGCTGCGCCCACTCCACCTGTAGCGGGCTGTGCTCGTTG
ATCTGCGTCACGGCTGGATCAAGCACTCGCAACTTGAAGTCCTTGATCGAGGGATACCGGCCTTCCAGTT
GAAACCACTTTCGCAGCTGGTCAATTTCTATTTCGCGCTGGCCGATGCTGTCCCATTGCATGAGCAGCTC
GTAAAGCCTGATCGCGTGGGTGCTGTCCATCTTGGCCACGTCAGCCAAGGCGTATTTGGTGAACTGTTTG
GTGAGTTCCGTCAGGTACGGCAGCATGTCTTTGGTGAACCTGAGTTCTACACGGCCCTCACCCTCCCGGT
AGATGATTGTTTGCACCCAGCCGGTAATCATCACACTCGGTCTTTTCCCCTTGCCATTGGGCTCTTGGGT
TAACCGGACTTCCCGCCGTTTCAGGCGCAGGGCCGCTTCTTTGAGCTGGTTGTAGGAAGATTCGATAGGG
ACACCCGCCATCGTCGCTATGTCCTCCGCCGTCACTGAATACATCACTTCATCGGTGACAGGCTCGCTCC
TCTTCACCTGGCTAATACAGGCCAGAACGATCCGCTGTTCCTGAACACTGAGGCGATACGCGGCCTCGAC
CAGGGCATTGCTTTTGTAAACCATTGGGGGTGAGGCCACGTTCGACATTCCTTGTGTATAAGGGGACACT
GTATCTGCGTCCCACAATACAACAAATCCGTCCCTTTACAACAACAAATCCGTCCCTTCTTAACAACAAA
TCCGTCCCTTAATGGCAACAAATCCGTCCCTTTTTAAACTCTACAGGCCACGGATTACGTGGCCTGTAGA
CGTCCTAAAAGGTTTAAAAGGGAAAAGGAAGAAAAGGGTGGAAACGCAAAAAACGCACCACTACGTGGCC
CCGTTGGGGCCGCATTTGTGCCCCTGAAGGGGCGGGGGAGGCGTCTGGGCAATCCCCGTTTTACCAGTCC
CCTATCGCCGCCTGAGAGGGCGCAGGAAGCGAGTAATCAGGGTATCGAGGCGGATTCACCCTTGGCGTCC
AACCAGCGGCACCAGCGGCGCCTGAGAGGTATGGTGCACTCTCAGTACAATCTGCTCTGATGCCGCATAG
TTAAGCCAGCCCCGACACCCGCCAACACCCGCTGACGCGCCCTGACGGGCTTGTCTGCTCCCGGCATCCG
CTTACAGACAAGCTGTGACCGTCTCCGGGAGCTGCATGTGTCAGAGGTTTTCACCGTCATCACCGAAACG
CGCGA
Features (pLannotate 1.2.2; 17 found; start..end, strand, type, name):
     96..200     +  promoter       AmpR promoter: bla
    201..1061    +  CDS            AmpR: β-lactamase; bla; confers resistance to ampicillin, carbenicillin, and related antibiotics
   1232..1820    +  rep_origin     ori: high-copy-number ColE1/pMB1/pBR322/pUC origin of replication
   1892..2000    -  oriT           oriT: incP origin of transfer
   2153..2277    +  rep_origin     RSF ori (fragment): Plasmids containing the RSF 1030 origin of replication can be propagated in E. coli cells that contain additional plasmids with compatible origins.
   2279..2371    +  CDS            lacI (fragment): lac repressor; lacI; The lac repressor binds to the lac operator to inhibit transcription in E. coli. This inhibition can be relieved by adding lactose or isopropyl-β-D-thiogalactopyranoside (IPTG).
   2384..2405    +  protein_bind   CAP binding site: CAP binding activates transcription in the presence of cAMP. E. coli catabolite activator protein
   2420..2450    +  promoter       lac promoter: promoter for the E. coli lac operon
   2458..2474    +  protein_bind   lac operator: The lac repressor binds to the lac operator to inhibit transcription in E. coli. This inhibition can be relieved by adding lactose or isopropyl-β-D-thiogalactopyranoside (IPTG). lac repressor encoded by lacI
   2556..3272    +  CDS            ECFP: ECFP is a basic (constitutively fluorescent) cyan fluorescent protein published in 1996, derived from Aequorea victoria. It has low acid sensitivity.
   3298..3392    +  terminator     lambda t0 terminator: transcription terminator from phage lambda
   3400..3435    +  misc_feature   MCS (fragment): pUC18/19 multiple cloning site
   3438..3585    +  CDS            lacZα (fragment): LacZα fragment of β-galactosidase; lacZ fragment
   3616..4449    -  CDS            pRO1600 Rep: replication protein for the broad-host-range plasmid pRO1600 from Pseudomonas aeruginosa&nbsp
   4463..4814    +  rep_origin     pRO1600 oriV: broad-host-range origin of replication from Pseudomonas aeruginosa plasmid pRO1600; requires the pRO1600 Rep protein for replication (West et al., 1994)
   4860..4909    -  misc_feature   bom (fragment): basis of mobility region from pBR322
   5011..1       -  CDS            rop (fragment) (across the origin): Rop protein, which maintains plasmids at low copy number; rop
