[The description below was written by a language model from this plasmid's Addgene catalogue record and pLannotate feature annotations shown in this document.]
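Description:
pUCP20T-ecfp is a bacterial expression plasmid of about 5 kb built on the pUCP20T backbone, an E. coli–Pseudomonas shuttle vector designed for fluorescent labeling of a broad range of bacteria. It carries two replication systems: a high-copy ColE1/pUC-type origin for propagation in E. coli, and the pRO1600 oriV together with its cognate Rep protein gene, which supports replication in Pseudomonas aeruginosa and related hosts. An incP origin of transfer (oriT) allows the plasmid to be mobilized by conjugation from a donor strain that supplies the transfer functions, which is useful for recipients that are hard to transform. Selection is through the bla β-lactamase gene under its own promoter, conferring resistance to ampicillin, carbenicillin and related antibiotics.

The payload is the coding sequence for enhanced cyan fluorescent protein (ECFP), a constitutively fluorescent Aequorea victoria GFP derivative. It sits downstream of the lac promoter with its CAP binding site and lac operator, and is followed by the phage lambda t0 transcription terminator. Only a short lacI fragment is annotated, so the plasmid does not itself encode a functional repressor, and expression would be expected to be largely unrepressed in hosts lacking LacI. Remnants of the pUC18/19 multiple cloning site and lacZα flank the insert, and small fragments annotated as RSF ori, bom and rop appear to be backbone leftovers rather than functional parts. The plasmid belongs to a set of color-variant vectors for tagging bacteria for imaging or other fluorescence detection. The deposited sequence is noted as only partially sequenced, with the backbone inferred from the literature, so backbone details should be treated with some caution.
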