Addgene plasmid #78463: pUCP20T-ecfp
Purpose: Broad range bacterial fluorescence labeling
Depositing lab: Mariette Barbier. Depositing organization: West Virginia University and School of Medicine. Publication: Rainbow Vectors for Broad-Range Bacterial Fluorescence Labeling. Barbier M, Damron FH. PLoS One. 2016 Mar 3;11(3):e0146827. doi: 10.1371/journal.pone.0146827. eCollection 2016. PubMed 26937640.
Backbone
  Vector backbone: pUCP20T
  Vector type: Bacterial Expression
Growth in bacteria
  Bacterial resistance: Ampicillin, 100 μg/mL
  Growth temperature: 37°C
  Growth strain: DH5alpha
  Copy number: High Copy
Gene/Insert
  Gene/Insert name: eCFP (alt name: Enhanced Cyan Fluorescent Protein)
  Species: Aequorea victoria
Terms and licenses: Academic/Nonprofit Terms; Industry Terms: Not Available to Industry
How to cite: pUCP20T-ecfp was a gift from Mariette Barbier (Addgene plasmid # 78463 ; http://n2t.net/addgene:78463 ; RRID:Addgene_78463)
