>Addgene plasmid #78463 | pUCP20T-ecfp | addgene partial sequence | sequence record 149743 | M13pUC-Fwd 5'-CCCAGTCACGACGTTGTAAAACG-3'
CAGGTCGACTCTAGAGGATCCAGCTTGGATTCTCACCAATAAAAAACGCCCGGCGGCAACCGAGCGTTCT
GAACAAATCCAGATGGAGTTCTGAGGTCATTACTGGATCTATCAACAGGAGTCCAAGCTCAGCTAATTAA
GCTTATTACTTGTACAGCTCGTCCATGCCGAGAGTGATCCCGGCGGCGGTCACGAACTCCAGCAGGACCA
TGTGATCGCGCTTCTCGTTGGGGTCTTTGCTCAGGGCGGACTGGGTGCTCAGGTAGTGGTTGTCGGGCAG
CAGCACGGGGCCGTCGCCGATGGGGGTGTTCTGCTGGTAGTGGTCGGCGAGCTGCACGCTGCCGTCCTCG
ATGTTGTGGCGGATCTTGAAGTTGGCCTTGATGCCGTTCTTCTGCTTGTCGGCGGTGATATAGACGTTGT
GGCTGATGTAGTTGTACTCCAGCTTGTGCCCCAGGATGTTGCCGTCCTCCTTGAAGTCGATGCCCTTCAG
CTCGATGCGGTTCACCAGGGTGTCGCCCTCGAACTTCACCTCGGCGCGGGTCTTGTAGTTGCCGTCGTCC
TTGAAGAAGATGGTGCGCTCCTGGACGTAGCCTTCGGGCATGGCGGACTTGAAGAAGTCGTGCTGCTTCA
TGTGGTCGGGGTAGCGGCTGAAGCACTGCACGCCCCAGGTCAGGGTGGTCACGAGGGTGGGCCAGGGCAC
GGGCAGCTTGCCGGTGGTGCAGATGAACTTCAGGGTCAGCTTGCCGTAGGTGG
