>Addgene plasmid #78463 | pUCP20T-ecfp | addgene partial sequence | sequence record 149744 | M13-Rev 5'-CAGGAAACAGCTATGACC-3'
AGCATGCTGAGCAAGGGCGAGGAGCTGTTCACCGGGGTGGTGCCCATCCTGGTCGAGCTGGACGGCGACG
TAAACGGCCACAAGTTCAGCGTGTCCGGCGAGGGCGAGGGCGATGCCACCTACGGCAAGCTGACCCTGAA
GTTCATCTGCACCACCGGCAAGCTGCCCGTGCCCTGGCCCACCCTCGTGACCACCCTGACCTGGGGCGTG
CAGTGCTTCAGCCGCTACCCCGACCACATGAAGCAGCACGACTTCTTCAAGTCCGCCATGCCCGAAGGCT
ACGTCCAGGAGCGCACCATCTTCTTCAAGGACGACGGCAACTACAAGACCCGCGCCGAGGTGAAGTTCGA
GGGCGACACCCTGGTGAACCGCATCGAGCTGAAGGGCATCGACTTCAAGGAGGACGGCAACATCCTGGGG
CACAAGCTGGAGTACAACTACATCAGCCACAACGTCTATATCACCGCCGACAAGCAGAAGAACGGCATCA
AGGCCAACTTCAAGATCCGCCACAACATCGAGGACGGCAGCGTGCAGCTCGCCGACCACTACCAGCAGAA
CACCCCCATCGGCGACGGCCCCGTGCTGCTGCCCGACAACCACTACCTGAGCACCCAGTCCGCCC
